Addgene plasmid #179615: pET21a Hp-iPGM-bio
Purpose: Expresses H. pylori iPGM containing a C-terminal biotinylation site and His tag in E. coli
Depositing lab: James Inglese. Depositing organization: National Center for Advancing Translational Sciences (NCATS). Publication: Serum-Stable and Selective Backbone-N-Methylated Cyclic Peptides That Inhibit Prokaryotic Glycolytic Mutases. van Neer RHP, Dranchak PK, Liu L, Aitha M, Queme B, Kimura H, Katoh T, Battaile KP, Lovell S, Inglese J, Suga H. ACS Chem Biol. 2022 Aug 19;17(8):2284-2295. doi: 10.1021/acschembio.2c00403. Epub 2022 Jul 29. PubMed 35904259.
Backbone
  Vector backbone: pET21a
  Backbone manufacturer: EMD Biosciences
  Backbone size w/o insert (bp): 5443
  Total vector size (bp): 6957
  Modifications to backbone: 1. Bm-iPGM-AviTag construct in pET21a was modified using site directed mutagenesis to remove the Xho restriction site located after AviTag and generate a universal backbone containing Avitag for easy cloning in frame with His tag. The resulting construct is as follows: BamH1 – Bm-iPGM– Xho1-AviTag-no Xho1-6xHis-stop 2. Bm-iPGM-AviTag is removed using restriction enzymes BamH1/Xho1 and Hp-iPGM (synthetized by BioBasic) is cloned into BamH1/Xho1 restriction sites. The resulting construct is as follows: BamH1 – Hp-iPGM– Xho1-AviTag-no Xho1-6xHis-stop
  Vector type: Bacterial Expression
Growth in bacteria
  Bacterial resistance: Ampicillin, 100 μg/mL
  Growth temperature: 37°C
  Growth strain: DH5alpha
  Copy number: High Copy
Gene/Insert
  Gene/Insert name: H. pylori iPGM bio-6His (alt names: Hp iPGM bio; 2,3-bisphosphoglycerate-independent phosphoglycerate mutase)
  Species: Helicobacter pylori
  Insert size (bp): 1514
  GenBank ID: CP001173.1
  Promoter: T7
  Tag / fusion protein: biotinylation sequence (C terminal on backbone); His tag (C terminal on backbone)
  Cloning method: Restriction Enzyme; 5′ cloning site BamH1 (not destroyed); 3′ cloning site Xho1 (not destroyed)
  Sequencing primers: 5′ T7 promotor primer #69348-3; 3′ T7 terminator primer #69337-3
Terms and licenses: Academic/Nonprofit Terms; Industry Terms: Not Available to Industry
How to cite: pET21a Hp-iPGM-bio was a gift from James Inglese (Addgene plasmid # 179615 ; http://n2t.net/addgene:179615 ; RRID:Addgene_179615)
