[The description below was written by a language model from this plasmid's Addgene catalogue record and pLannotate feature annotations shown in this document.]
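Description:
pET21a Hp-iPGM-bio is a bacterial expression plasmid of roughly 7 kb, built on the pET21a backbone, for producing the Helicobacter pylori cofactor-independent phosphoglycerate mutase (iPGM, gpmI; 2,3-bisphosphoglycerate-independent), the glycolytic enzyme that interconverts 2- and 3-phosphoglycerate. It replicates in E. coli from a ColE1/pMB1-type origin and is selected with ampicillin through the bla gene. The catalogue lists it as high copy, although the backbone also retains the pBR322-derived rop and bom elements. An f1 origin is present, which permits single-stranded DNA production. Short tetracycline-resistance fragments flagged in the annotation are backbone remnants rather than a functional marker.

The synthesized iPGM coding sequence sits between BamHI and XhoI sites, both retained. It lies downstream of a T7 promoter with an adjacent lac operator, the T7 gene 10 ribosome binding site and the short T7 tag leader, which appears to sit upstream in the same reading frame. The plasmid-borne lacI gene supplies repressor, so transcription depends on a host providing T7 RNA polymerase and is induced with IPTG. A T7 terminator closes the unit. At the C-terminus the enzyme is fused to an AviTag, a peptide that can be enzymatically biotinylated, followed by a 6xHis tag and a stop codon. The His tag is stated in the catalogue but not called separately in the feature table, and the "SET1 fragment" annotated near the terminator is probably a spurious match.

According to the record, the backbone was derived from an earlier Bm-iPGM-AviTag construct in which an XhoI site after the AviTag was removed, creating a universal vector for swapping iPGM orthologues in frame with both tags. The resulting protein can be purified by nickel affinity and immobilized through biotin. This fits the associated work on cyclic peptide inhibitors of prokaryotic glycolytic mutases.
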