Features (pLannotate 1.2.2; 20 found; start..end, strand, type, name):
     12..440     +  rep_origin     f1 ori (sequence partly withheld): f1 bacteriophage origin of replication; arrow indicates direction of (+) strand synthesis
    493..597     +  promoter       AmpR promoter: bla
    598..1458    +  CDS            AmpR: β-lactamase; bla; confers resistance to ampicillin, carbenicillin, and related antibiotics
   1629..2217    +  rep_origin     ori: high-copy-number ColE1/pMB1/pBR322/pUC origin of replication
   2403..2542    -  misc_feature   bom: basis of mobility region from pBR322
   2644..2835    -  CDS            rop: Rop protein, which maintains plasmids at low copy number; rop
   2852..3232    +  CDS            YPB1_ECOLX: Protein predicted: Swiss-Prot protein existence level 4. From Escherichia coli.
   3304..3595    -  CDS            TcR (fragment): tetracycline efflux protein; tet; confers resistance to tetracycline
   3610..3631    -  protein_bind   CAP binding site: CAP binding activates transcription in the presence of cAMP. E. coli catabolite activator protein
   3644..4726    -  CDS            lacI: lac repressor; lacI; The lac repressor binds to the lac operator to inhibit transcription in E. coli. This inhibition can be relieved by adding lactose or isopropyl-β-D-thiogalactopyranoside (IPTG).
   4727..4804    -  promoter       lacI promoter: lacI
   4812..5091    -  CDS            TcR (fragment): tetracycline efflux protein; tet; confers resistance to tetracycline
   5113..5131    +  promoter       T7 promoter: promoter for bacteriophage T7 RNA polymerase
   5132..5156    +  protein_bind   lac operator: The lac repressor binds to the lac operator to inhibit transcription in E. coli. This inhibition can be relieved by adding lactose or isopropyl-β-D-thiogalactopyranoside (IPTG). lac repressor encoded by lacI
   5171..5193    +  RBS            RBS: efficient ribosome binding site from bacteriophage T7 gene 10 (Olins and Rangwala, 1989)
   5201..5233    +  CDS            T7 tag (gene 10 leader): leader peptide from bacteriophage T7 gene 10 promotes efficient translation in E. coli
   5243..6715    +  CDS            gpmI: GPMI_HELPY - Also known as pgm. Protein inferred from homology: Swiss-Prot protein existence level 3. Catalyzes the interconversion of 2-phosphoglycerate and 3- phosphoglycerate. From Helicobacter pylori (strain ATCC 700392 / 26695) (Campylobacter pylori).
   6725..6766    +  CDS            AviTag™ (fragment): peptide tag that allows for enzymatic biotinylation
   6824..6873    +  CDS            SET1 (fragment): solubility-enhancement tag derived from T7 phage gene 10B
   6881..6928    +  terminator     T7 terminator: transcription terminator for bacteriophage T7 RNA polymerase
>Addgene plasmid #179615 | pET21a Hp-iPGM-bio | addgene full sequence | sequence record 354519 | Addgene NGS Result
TGGCGAATGGG
[124 nt withheld, positions 12-135]
C
[91 nt withheld, positions 137-227]
A
[49 nt withheld, positions 229-277]
CCTTTGACGTTGGAGTCCACGTTCTTT
[37 nt withheld, positions 305-341]
ACCCTATCTCGGTCTATTCTTTTGATTTATAAGGGATTTTGCCGATTTCGGCCTATTGGTTAAAAAATGA
GCTGATTTAACAAAAATTTAACGCGAATTTTAACAAAATATTAACGCTTACAATTTAGGTGGCACTTTTC
GGGGAAATGTGCGCGGAACCCCTATTTGTTTATTTTTCTAAATACATTCAAATATGTATCCGCTCATGAG
ACAATAACCCTGATAAATGCTTCAATAATATTGAAAAAGGAAGAGTATGAGTATTCAACATTTCCGTGTC
GCCCTTATTCCCTTTTTTGCGGCATTTTGCCTTCCTGTTTTTGCTCACCCAGAAACGCTGGTGAAAGTAA
AAGATGCTGAAGATCAGTTGGGTGCACGAGTGGGTTACATCGAACTGGATCTCAACAGCGGTAAGATCCT
TGAGAGTTTTCGCCCCGAAGAACGTTTTCCAATGATGAGCACTTTTAAAGTTCTGCTATGTGGCGCGGTA
TTATCCCGTATTGACGCCGGGCAAGAGCAACTCGGTCGCCGCATACACTATTCTCAGAATGACTTGGTTG
AGTACTCACCAGTCACAGAAAAGCATCTTACGGATGGCATGACAGTAAGAGAATTATGCAGTGCTGCCAT
AACCATGAGTGATAACACTGCGGCCAACTTACTTCTGACAACGATCGGAGGACCGAAGGAGCTAACCGCT
TTTTTGCACAACATGGGGGATCATGTAACTCGCCTTGATCGTTGGGAACCGGAGCTGAATGAAGCCATAC
CAAACGACGAGCGTGACACCACGATGCCTGCAGCAATGGCAACAACGTTGCGCAAACTATTAACTGGCGA
ACTACTTACTCTAGCTTCCCGGCAACAATTAATAGACTGGATGGAGGCGGATAAAGTTGCAGGACCACTT
CTGCGCTCGGCCCTTCCGGCTGGCTGGTTTATTGCTGATAAATCTGGAGCCGGTGAGCGTGGGTCTCGCG
GTATCATTGCAGCACTGGGGCCAGATGGTAAGCCCTCCCGTATCGTAGTTATCTACACGACGGGGAGTCA
GGCAACTATGGATGAACGAAATAGACAGATCGCTGAGATAGGTGCCTCACTGATTAAGCATTGGTAACTG
TCAGACCAAGTTTACTCATATATACTTTAGATTGATTTAAAACTTCATTTTTAATTTAAAAGGATCTAGG
TGAAGATCCTTTTTGATAATCTCATGACCAAAATCCCTTAACGTGAGTTTTCGTTCCACTGAGCGTCAGA
CCCCGTAGAAAAGATCAAAGGATCTTCTTGAGATCCTTTTTTTCTGCGCGTAATCTGCTGCTTGCAAACA
AAAAAACCACCGCTACCAGCGGTGGTTTGTTTGCCGGATCAAGAGCTACCAACTCTTTTTCCGAAGGTAA
CTGGCTTCAGCAGAGCGCAGATACCAAATACTGTCCTTCTAGTGTAGCCGTAGTTAGGCCACCACTTCAA
GAACTCTGTAGCACCGCCTACATACCTCGCTCTGCTAATCCTGTTACCAGTGGCTGCTGCCAGTGGCGAT
AAGTCGTGTCTTACCGGGTTGGACTCAAGACGATAGTTACCGGATAAGGCGCAGCGGTCGGGCTGAACGG
GGGGTTCGTGCACACAGCCCAGCTTGGAGCGAACGACCTACACCGAACTGAGATACCTACAGCGTGAGCT
ATGAGAAAGCGCCACGCTTCCCGAAGGGAGAAAGGCGGACAGGTATCCGGTAAGCGGCAGGGTCGGAACA
GGAGAGCGCACGAGGGAGCTTCCAGGGGGAAACGCCTGGTATCTTTATAGTCCTGTCGGGTTTCGCCACC
TCTGACTTGAGCGTCGATTTTTGTGATGCTCGTCAGGGGGGCGGAGCCTATGGAAAAACGCCAGCAACGC
GGCCTTTTTACGGTTCCTGGCCTTTTGCTGGCCTTTTGCTCACATGTTCTTTCCTGCGTTATCCCCTGAT
TCTGTGGATAACCGTATTACCGCCTTTGAGTGAGCTGATACCGCTCGCCGCAGCCGAACGACCGAGCGCA
GCGAGTCAGTGAGCGAGGAAGCGGAAGAGCGCCTGATGCGGTATTTTCTCCTTACGCATCTGTGCGGTAT
TTCACACCGCAATGGTGCACTCTCAGTACAATCTGCTCTGATGCCGCATAGTTAAGCCAGTATACACTCC
GCTATCGCTACGTGACTGGGTCATGGCTGCGCCCCGACACCCGCCAACACCCGCTGACGCGCCCTGACGG
GCTTGTCTGCTCCCGGCATCCGCTTACAGACAAGCTGTGACCGTCTCCGGGAGCTGCATGTGTCAGAGGT
TTTCACCGTCATCACCGAAACGCGCGAGGCAGCTGCGGTAAAGCTCATCAGCGTGGTCGTGAAGCGATTC
ACAGATGTCTGCCTGTTCATCCGCGTCCAGCTCGTTGAGTTTCTCCAGAAGCGTTAATGTCTGGCTTCTG
ATAAAGCGGGCCATGTTAAGGGCGGTTTTTTCCTGTTTGGTCACTGATGCCTCCGTGTAAGGGGGATTTC
TGTTCATGGGGGTAATGATACCGATGAAACGAGAGAGGATGCTCACGATACGGGTTACTGATGATGAACA
TGCCCGGTTACTGGAACGTTGTGAGGGTAAACAACTGGCGGTATGGATGCGGCGGGACCAGAGAAAAATC
ACTCAGGGTCAATGCCAGCGCTTCGTTAATACAGATGTAGGTGTTCCACAGGGTAGCCAGCAGCATCCTG
CGATGCAGATCCGGAACATAATGGTGCAGGGCGCTGACTTCCGCGTTTCCAGACTTTACGAAACACGGAA
ACCGAAGACCATTCATGTTGTTGCTCAGGTCGCAGACGTTTTGCAGCAGCAGTCGCTTCACGTTCGCTCG
CGTATCGGTGATTCATTCTGCTAACCAGTAAGGCAACCCCGCCAGCCTAGCCGGGTCCTCAACGACAGGA
GCACGATCATGCGCACCCGTGGGGCCGCCATGCCGGCGATAATGGCCTGCTTCTCGCCGAAACGTTTGGT
GGCGGGACCAGTGACGAAGGCTTGAGCGAGGGCGTGCAAGATTCCGAATACCGCAAGCGACAGGCCGATC
ATCGTCGCGCTCCAGCGAAAGCGGTCCTCGCCGAAAATGACCCAGAGCGCTGCCGGCACCTGTCCTACGA
GTTGCATGATAAAGAAGACAGTCATAAGTGCGGCGACGATAGTCATGCCCCGCGCCCACCGGAAGGAGCT
GACTGGGTTGAAGGCTCTCAAGGGCATCGGTCGAGATCCCGGTGCCTAATGAGTGAGCTAACTTACATTA
ATTGCGTTGCGCTCACTGCCCGCTTTCCAGTCGGGAAACCTGTCGTGCCAGCTGCATTAATGAATCGGCC
AACGCGCGGGGAGAGGCGGTTTGCGTATTGGGCGCCAGGGTGGTTTTTCTTTTCACCAGTGAGACGGGCA
ACAGCTGATTGCCCTTCACCGCCTGGCCCTGAGAGAGTTGCAGCAAGCGGTCCACGCTGGTTTGCCCCAG
CAGGCGAAAATCCTGTTTGATGGTGGTTAACGGCGGGATATAACATGAGCTGTCTTCGGTATCGTCGTAT
CCCACTACCGAGATATCCGCACCAACGCGCAGCCCGGACTCGGTAATGGCGCGCATTGCGCCCAGCGCCA
TCTGATCGTTGGCAACCAGCATCGCAGTGGGAACGATGCCCTCATTCAGCATTTGCATGGTTTGTTGAAA
ACCGGACATGGCACTCCAGTCGCCTTCCCGTTCCGCTATCGGCTGAATTTGATTGCGAGTGAGATATTTA
TGCCAGCCAGCCAGACGCAGACGCGCCGAGACAGAACTTAATGGGCCCGCTAACAGCGCGATTTGCTGGT
GACCCAATGCGACCAGATGCTCCACGCCCAGTCGCGTACCGTCTTCATGGGAGAAAATAATACTGTTGAT
GGGTGTCTGGTCAGAGACATCAAGAAATAACGCCGGAACATTAGTGCAGGCAGCTTCCACAGCAATGGCA
TCCTGGTCATCCAGCGGATAGTTAATGATCAGCCCACTGACGCGTTGCGCGAGAAGATTGTGCACCGCCG
CTTTACAGGCTTCGACGCCGCTTCGTTCTACCATCGACACCACCACGCTGGCACCCAGTTGATCGGCGCG
AGATTTAATCGCCGCGACAATTTGCGACGGCGCGTGCAGGGCCAGACTGGAGGTGGCAACGCCAATCAGC
AACGACTGTTTGCCCGCCAGTTGTTGTGCCACGCGGTTGGGAATGTAATTCAGCTCCGCCATCGCCGCTT
CCACTTTTTCCCGCGTTTTCGCAGAAACGTGGCTGGCCTGGTTCACCACGCGGGAAACGGTCTGATAAGA
GACACCGGCATACTCTGCGACATCGTATAACGTTACTGGTTTCACATTCACCACCCTGAATTGACTCTCT
TCCGGGCGCTATCATGCCATACCGCGAAAGGTTTTGCGCCATTCGATGGTGTCCGGGATCTCGACGCTCT
CCCTTATGCGACTCCTGCATTAGGAAGCAGCCCAGTAGTAGGTTGAGGCCGTTGAGCACCGCCGCCGCAA
GGAATGGTGCATGCAAGGAGATGGCGCCCAACAGTCCCCCGGCCACGGGGCCTGCCACCATACCCACGCC
GAAACAAGCGCTCATGAGCCCGAAGTGGCGAGCCCGATCTTCCCCATCGGTGATGTCGGCGATATAGGCG
CCAGCAACCGCACCTGTGGCGCCGGTGATGCCGGCCACGATGCGTCCGGCGTAGAGGATCGAGATCTCGA
TCCCGCGAAATTAATACGACTCACTATAGGGGAATTGTGAGCGGATAACAATTCCCCTCTAGAAATAATT
TTGTTTAACTTTAAGAAGGAGATATACATATGGCTAGCATGACTGGTGGACAGCAAATGGGTCGCGGATC
CATGGCACAAAAAACTCTTTTGATTATCACTGATGGCATTGGGTATCGTAAAGATAGCGATCATAACGCT
TTCTTCCATGCCAAAAAACCCACTTATGATTTGATGTTTAAAACCTTACCTTATAGCTTGATTGATACGC
ATGGCTTGAGCGTGGGCTTACCTAAGGGGCAAATGGGGAATTCTGAAGTGGGGCATATGTGTATTGGGGC
TGGTAGGGTGCTCTATCAGGATTTAGTCAAAATTTCTTTAAGCCTTCAAAACGATGACTTAAAAAACAAC
CCCGCTTTTTTAAACACGATCCACAAAAGCAAAAGGGTGCATCTTATGGGTTTGATGAGCGATGGGGGCG
TGCATTCACACATTGAGCATTTTATCGCTCTGGCTTTAGAGTGTGAAAAATCCCATAAAAAAGTCTTTCT
GCATTTAATCACCGATGGGCGCGATGTGGCTCCTAAAAGCGCTTTAACTTATTTAAAACAAATGCAAAAT
ATCTGCAATGAAAACATTCAAATCGCTACCATAGGTGGCCGTTTTTATGCGATGGATAGGGATAATCGCT
TTGAAAGGATTGAACTTGCGTATCATAGCTTAATGGGGCTTAATCACACACCTTTAAGCCCTAGCGAGTA
TATCCAAAGCCAATACGATAAAAATATCACTGATGAATTTATCATGCCCGCTTGTTTTAAAGATTATTGC
GGCATGCAAGATGATGAAAGCTTTATTTTTATCAATTTCAGGAATGATAGGGCTAGAGAAATCGTGAGCG
CTTTAGGCCAAAAGGAATTCAGTGGCTTTAAGCGCCAAGCTTTTAAAAAACTCCATATCGCTACCATGAC
GCCTTATGACAACGCTTTCCCCTACCCTGTTTTATTCCCCAAAGAAAGCGTTCAAAACACGCTCGCTGAA
GTGGTCTCTCAACACAACCTGACCCAAAGCCATATCGCTGAAACTGAAAAATACGCGCATGTAACCTTTT
TCATCAATGGCGGAGTGGAGACGCCTTTTAAAAATGAAAACCGGGTGCTTATCCAAAGCCCAAAAGTTAC
CACTTATGATTTAAAGCCTGAAATGAGTGCTAAAGAAGTAACTCTTGCGGTGTTGGAGCAAATGAAACTA
GGCACGGATTTGATCATTGTGAATTTTGCTAATGGCGATATGGTAGGGCATACGGGGAATTTTGAAGCGA
GTATCAAAGCGGTAGAAGCAGTGGATGCATGCTTAGGGGAAATCCTTTCACTGGCTAAAAAATTGGATTA
CGCCATGCTCTTAACCAGCGATCATGGGAATTGCGAGCGCATGAAAGATGAAAACCAAAACCCCTTAACC
AACCACACCGCCGGGAGCGTGTATTGCTTTGTTTTAGGGAATGGAGTCAAATCCATTAAAAACGGAGCCT
TGAACAATATCGCTAGTAGCGTGTTAAAACTCATGGGCATCAAAGCCCCAGCAACGATGGACGAACCCCT
ATTTCTCGAGGGTCTGAACGACATCTTCGAGGCTCAGAAAATCGAATGGCACGAATTAGTGCCTCGCGGA
AGCGCTGCAGGGCTAGAGCACCACCACCACCACTGAGATCCGGCTGCTAACAAAGCCCGAAAGGAAGCTG
AGTTGGCTGCTGCCACCGCTGAGCAATAACTAGCATAACCCCTTGGGGCCTCTAAACGGGTCTTGAGGGG
TTTTTTGCTGAAAGGAGGAACTATATCCGGAT
